>Addgene plasmid #194142 | pLenti6MQBI163 GLUT6 | addgene full sequence | sequence record 380736 | Addgene NGS Result
GTGAACGGATCTCGACGGTATCGATAAGCTTGGGAGTTCCGCGTTACATAACTTACGGTAAATGGCCCGC
CTGGCTGACCGCCCAACGACCCCCGCCCATTGACGTCAATAATGACGTATGTTCCCATAGTAACGCCAAT
AGGGACTTTCCATTGACGTCAATGGGTGGAGTATTTACGGTAAACTGCCCACTTGGCAGTACATCAAGTG
TATCATATGCCAAGTACGCCCCCTATTGACGTCAATGACGGTAAATGGCCCGCCTGGCATTATGCCCAGT
ACATGACCTTATGGGACTTTCCTACTTGGCAGTACATCTACGTATTAGTCATCGCTATTACCATGGTGAT
GCGGTTTTGGCAGTACATCAATGGGCGTGGATAGCGGTTTGACTCACGGGGATTTCCAAGTCTCCACCCC
ATTGACGTCAATGGGAGTTTGTTTTGGCACCAAAATCAACGGGACTTTCCAAAATGTCGTAACAACTCCG
CCCCATTGACGCAAATGGGCGGTAGGCGTGTACGGTGGGAGGTCTATATAAGCAGAGCTCGTTTAGTGAA
CCGTCAGATCGCCTGGAGACGCCATCCACGCTGTTTTGACCTCCATAGAAGACACCGACTCTAGTAGCGC
AGAGGCTTGGGGCAGCCGAGCGGCAGCCAGGCCCCGGCCCGGGCCTCGGTTCCAGAAGGGAGAGGAGCCC
GCCAAGGCGCGCAAGAGAGCGGGCTGCCTCGCAGTCCGAGCCGGAGAGGGAGCGCGAGCCGCGCCGGCCC
CGGACGGCCTCCGAAACCATGGATTACAAAGACGATGACGACAAGGAATTCATGCAGGAGCCGCTGCTGG
GAGCCGAGGGCCCGGACTACGACACCTTCCCCGAGAAGCCGCCCCCGTCGCCAGGGGACAGGGCGCGGGT
CGGGACCCTGCAGAACAAAAGGGTGTTCCTGGCCACCTTCGCCGCAGTGCTCGGCAATTTCAGCTTTGGG
TATGCCCTGGTCTACACATCCCCTGTCATCCCAGCCCTGGAGCGCTCCTTGGATCCTGACCTGCATCTGA
CCAAATCCCAGGCATCCTGGTTTGGGTCCGTGTTCACCCTGGGAGCAGCGGCCGGAGGCCTGAGTGCCAT
GATCCTCAACGACCTCCTGGGCCGGAAGCTGAGCATCATGTTCTCAGCTGTGCCGTCGGCGGCCGGCTAT
GCGCTCATGGCGGGTGCGCACGGCCTCTGGATGCTGCTGCTCGGAAGGACGCTGACGGGCTTCGCCGGGG
GGCTCACAGCTGCCTGCATCCCGGTGTACGTGTCTGAGATTGCTCCCCCAGGCGTTCGTGGGGCTCTGGG
GGCCACACCCCAGCTCATGGCAGTGTTCGGATCCCTGTCCCTCTACGCCCTTGGCCTCCTGCTGCCGTGG
CGCTGGCTGGCTGTGGCCGGGGAGGCGCCTGTGCTCATCATGATCCTGCTGCTCAGCTTCATGCCCAACT
CGCCGCGCTTCCTGCTCTCTCGGGGCAGGGACGAAGAGGCCCTGCGGGCGCTGGCCTGGCTGCGTGGGAC
GGACGTCGATGTCCACTGGGAGTTCGAGCAGATCCAGGACAACGTCCGGAGACAGAGCAGCCGAGTATCG
TGGGCTGAGGCACGGGCCCCCCACGTGTGCCGGCCCATCACCGTGGCCTTGCTGATGCGCCTCCTGCAGC
AGCTGACGGGCATCACGCCCATCCTGGTCTACCTGCAGTCCATCTTCGACAGCACCGCTGTCCTGCTGCC
CCCCAAGGACGACGCAGCCATCGTTGGGGCCGTGCGGCTCCTGTCCGTGCTGATCGCCGCCCTCACCATG
GACCTCGCAGGCCGCAAGGTGCTGCTCTTCGTCTCAGCGGCCATCATGTTTGCTGCCAACCTGACTCTGG
GGCTGTACATCCACTTTGGCCCCAGGCCTCTGAGCCCCAACAGCACTGCGGGCCTGGAAAGCGAGTCCTG
GGGGGACTTGGCGCAGCCCCTGGCAGCACCCGCTGGCTACCTCACCCTGGTGCCCCTGCTGGCCACCATG
CTCTTCATCATGGGCTACGCCGTGGGCTGGGGTCCCATCACCTGGCTGCTCATGTCTGAGGTCCTGCCCC
TGCGTGCCCGTGGCGTGGCCTCAGGGCTCTGCGTGCTGGCCAGCTGGCTCACCGCCTTCGTCCTCACCAA
GTCCTTCCTGCCAGTGGTGAGCACCTTCGGCCTCCAGGTGCCTTTCTTCTTCTTCGCGGCCATCTGCTTG
GTGAGCCTGGTGTTCACAGGCTGCTGTGTGCCCGAGACCAAGGGACGGTCCCTGGAGCAGATCGAGTCCT
TCTTCCGCACGGGGAGAAGGTCCTTCTTGCGCTAGCTCGAGTCTAGAGGGCCCACCGGTTAGTAATGAGT
TTGGAATTAATTCTGTGGAATGTGTGTCAGTTAGGGTGTGGAAAGTCCCCAGGCTCCCCAGCAGGCAGAA
GTATGCAAAGCATGCATCTCAATTAGTCAGCAACCAGGTGTGGAAAGTCCCCAGGCTCCCCAGCAGGCAG
AAGTATGCAAAGCATGCATCTCAATTAGTCAGCAACCATAGTCCCGCCCCTAACTCCGCCCATCCCGCCC
CTAACTCCGCCCAGTTCCGCCCATTCTCCGCCCCATGGCTGACTAATTTTTTTTATTTATGCAGAGGCCG
AGGCCGCCTCTGCCTCTGAGCTATTCCAGAAGTAGTGAGGAGGCTTTTTTGGAGGCCTAGGCTTTTGCAA
AAAGCTCCCGGGAGCTTGTATATCCATTTTCGGATCTGATCAGCACGTGTTGACAATTAATCATCGGCAT
AGTATATCGGCATAGTATAATACGACAAGGTGAGGAACTAAACCATGGCCAAGCCTTTGTCTCAAGAAGA
ATCCACCCTCATTGAAAGAGCAACGGCTACAATCAACAGCATCCCCATCTCTGAAGACTACAGCGTCGCC
AGCGCAGCTCTCTCTAGCGACGGCCGCATCTTCACTGGTGTCAATGTATATCATTTTACTGGGGGACCTT
GTGCAGAACTCGTGGTGCTGGGCACTGCTGCTGCTGCGGCAGCTGGCAACCTGACTTGTATCGTCGCGAT
CGGAAATGAGAACAGGGGCATCTTGAGCCCCTGCGGACGGTGCCGACAGGTGCTTCTCGATCTGCATCCT
GGGATCAAAGCCATAGTGAAGGACAGTGATGGACAGCCGACGGCAGTTGGGATTCGTGAATTGCTGCCCT
CTGGTTATGTGTGGGAGGGCTAAGCACAATTCGAGCTCGGTACCTTTAAGACCAATGACTTACAAGGCAG
CTGTAGATCTTAGCCACTTTTTAAAAGAAAAGGGGGGACTGGAAGGGCTAATTCACTCCCAACGAAGACA
AGATCTGCTTTTTGCTTGTACTGGGTCTCTCTGGTTAGACCAGATCTGAGCCTGGGAGCTCTCTGGCTAA
CTAGGGAACCCACTGCTTAAGCCTCAATAAAGCTTGCCTTGAGTGCTTCAAGTAGTGTGTGCCCGTCTGT
TGTGTGACTCTGGTAACTAGAGATCCCTCAGACCCTTTTAGTCAGTGTGGAAAATCTCTAGCAGTAGTAG
TTCATGTCATCTTATTATTCAGTATTTATAACTTGCAAAGAAATGAATATCAGAGAGTGAGAGGAACTTG
TTTATTGCAGCTTATAATGGTTACAAATAAAGCAATAGCATCACAAATTTCACAAATAAAGCATTTTTTT
CACTGCATTCTAGTTGTGGTTTGTCCAAACTCATCAATGTATCTTATCATGTCTGGCTCTAGCTATCCCG
CCCCTAACTCCGCCCATCCCGCCCCTAACTCCGCCCAGTTCCGCCCATTCTCCGCCCCATGGCTGACTAA
TTTTTTTTATTTATGCAGAGGCCGAGGCCGCCTCGGCCTCTGAGCTATTCCAGAAGTAGTGAGGAGGCTT
TTTTGGAGGCCTAGGGACGTACCCAATTCGCCCTATAGTGAGTCGTATTACGCGCGCTCACTGGCCGTCG
TTTTACAACGTCGTGACTGGGAAAACCCTGGCGTTACCCAACTTAATCGCCTTGCAGCACATCCCCCTTT
CGCCAGCTGGCGTAATAGCGAAGAGGCCCGCACCGATCGCCCTTCCCAACAGTTGCGCAGCCTGAATGGC
GAATGGG
[124 nt withheld, positions 4138-4261]
C
[91 nt withheld, positions 4263-4353]
A
[49 nt withheld, positions 4355-4403]
CCTTTGACGTTGGAGTCCACGTTCTTT
[37 nt withheld, positions 4431-4467]
ACCCTATCTCGGTCTATTCTTTTGATTTATAAGGGATTTTGCCGATTTCGGCCTATTGGTTAAAAAATGA
GCTGATTTAACAAAAATTTAACGCGAATTTTAACAAAATATTAACGCTTACAATTTAGGTGGCACTTTTC
GGGGAAATGTGCGCGGAACCCCTATTTGTTTATTTTTCTAAATACATTCAAATATGTATCCGCTCATGAG
ACAATAACCCTGATAAATGCTTCAATAATATTGAAAAAGGAAGAGTATGAGTATTCAACATTTCCGTGTC
GCCCTTATTCCCTTTTTTGCGGCATTTTGCCTTCCTGTTTTTGCTCACCCAGAAACGCTGGTGAAAGTAA
AAGATGCTGAAGATCAGTTGGGTGCACGAGTGGGTTACATCGAACTGGATCTCAACAGCGGTAAGATCCT
TGAGAGTTTTCGCCCCGAAGAACGTTTTCCAATGATGAGCACTTTTAAAGTTCTGCTATGTGGCGCGGTA
TTATCCCGTATTGACGCCGGGCAAGAGCAACTCGGTCGCCGCATACACTATTCTCAGAATGACTTGGTTG
AGTACTCACCAGTCACAGAAAAGCATCTTACGGATGGCATGACAGTAAGAGAATTATGCAGTGCTGCCAT
AACCATGAGTGATAACACTGCGGCCAACTTACTTCTGACAACGATCGGAGGACCGAAGGAGCTAACCGCT
TTTTTGCACAACATGGGGGATCATGTAACTCGCCTTGATCGTTGGGAACCGGAGCTGAATGAAGCCATAC
CAAACGACGAGCGTGACACCACGATGCCTGTAGCAATGGCAACAACGTTGCGCAAACTATTAACTGGCGA
ACTACTTACTCTAGCTTCCCGGCAACAATTAATAGACTGGATGGAGGCGGATAAAGTTGCAGGACCACTT
CTGCGCTCGGCCCTTCCGGCTGGCTGGTTTATTGCTGATAAATCTGGAGCCGGTGAGCGTGGGTCTCGCG
GTATCATTGCAGCACTGGGGCCAGATGGTAAGCCCTCCCGTATCGTAGTTATCTACACGACGGGGAGTCA
GGCAACTATGGATGAACGAAATAGACAGATCGCTGAGATAGGTGCCTCACTGATTAAGCATTGGTAACTG
TCAGACCAAGTTTACTCATATATACTTTAGATTGATTTAAAACTTCATTTTTAATTTAAAAGGATCTAGG
TGAAGATCCTTTTTGATAATCTCATGACCAAAATCCCTTAACGTGAGTTTTCGTTCCACTGAGCGTCAGA
CCCCGTAGAAAAGATCAAAGGATCTTCTTGAGATCCTTTTTTTCTGCGCGTAATCTGCTGCTTGCAAACA
AAAAAACCACCGCTACCAGCGGTGGTTTGTTTGCCGGATCAAGAGCTACCAACTCTTTTTCCGAAGGTAA
CTGGCTTCAGCAGAGCGCAGATACCAAATACTGTTCTTCTAGTGTAGCCGTAGTTAGGCCACCACTTCAA
GAACTCTGTAGCACCGCCTACATACCTCGCTCTGCTAATCCTGTTACCAGTGGCTGCTGCCAGTGGCGAT
AAGTCGTGTCTTACCGGGTTGGACTCAAGACGATAGTTACCGGATAAGGCGCAGCGGTCGGGCTGAACGG
GGGGTTCGTGCACACAGCCCAGCTTGGAGCGAACGACCTACACCGAACTGAGATACCTACAGCGTGAGCT
ATGAGAAAGCGCCACGCTTCCCGAAGGGAGAAAGGCGGACAGGTATCCGGTAAGCGGCAGGGTCGGAACA
GGAGAGCGCACGAGGGAGCTTCCAGGGGGAAACGCCTGGTATCTTTATAGTCCTGTCGGGTTTCGCCACC
TCTGACTTGAGCGTCGATTTTTGTGATGCTCGTCAGGGGGGCGGAGCCTATGGAAAAACGCCAGCAACGC
GGCCTTTTTACGGTTCCTGGCCTTTTGCTGGCCTTTTGCTCACATGTTCTTTCCTGCGTTATCCCCTGAT
TCTGTGGATAACCGTATTACCGCCTTTGAGTGAGCTGATACCGCTCGCCGCAGCCGAACGACCGAGCGCA
GCGAGTCAGTGAGCGAGGAAGCGGAAGAGCGCCCAATACGCAAACCGCCTCTCCCCGCGCGTTGGCCGAT
TCATTAATGCAGCTGGCACGACAGGTTTCCCGACTGGAAAGCGGGCAGTGAGCGCAACGCAATTAATGTG
AGTTAGCTCACTCATTAGGCACCCCAGGCTTTACACTTTATGCTTCCGGCTCGTATGTTGTGTGGAATTG
TGAGCGGATAACAATTTCACACAGGAAACAGCTATGACCATGATTACGCCAAGCGCGCAATTAACCCTCA
CTAAAGGGAACAAAAGCTGGAGCTGCAAGCTTAATGTAGTCTTATGCAATACTCTTGTAGTCTTGCAACA
TGGTAACGATGAGTTAGCAACATGCCTTACAAGGAGAGAAAAAGCACCGTGCATGCCGATTGGTGGAAGT
AAGGTGGTACGATCGTGCCTTATTAGGAAGGCAACAGACGGGTCTGACATGGATTGGACGAACCACTGAA
TTGCCGCATTGCAGAGATATTGTATTTAAGTGCCTAGCTCGATACATAAACGGGTCTCTCTGGTTAGACC
AGATCTGAGCCTGGGAGCTCTCTGGCTAACTAGGGAACCCACTGCTTAAGCCTCAATAAAGCTTGCCTTG
AGTGCTTCAAGTAGTGTGTGCCCGTCTGTTGTGTGACTCTGGTAACTAGAGATCCCTCAGACCCTTTTAG
TCAGTGTGGAAAATCTCTAGCAGTGGCGCCCGAACAGGGACTTGAAAGCGAAAGGGAAACCAGAGGAGCT
CTCTCGACGCAGGACTCGGCTTGCTGAAGCGCGCACGGCAAGAGGCGAGGGGCGGCGACTGGTGAGTACG
CCAAAAATTTTGACTAGCGGAGGCTAGAAGGAGAGAGATGGGTGCGAGAGCGTCAGTATTAAGCGGGGGA
GAATTAGATCGCGATGGGAAAAAATTCGGTTAAGGCCAGGGGGAAAGAAAAAATATAAATTAAAACATAT
AGTATGGGCAAGCAGGGAGCTAGAACGATTCGCAGTTAATCCTGGCCTGTTAGAAACATCAGAAGGCTGT
AGACAAATACTGGGACAGCTACAACCATCCCTTCAGACAGGATCAGAAGAACTTAGATCATTATATAATA
CAGTAGCAACCCTCTATTGTGTGCATCAAAGGATAGAGATAAAAGACACCAAGGAAGCTTTAGACAAGAT
AGAGGAAGAGCAAAACAAAAGTAAGACCACCGCACAGCAAGCGGCCGCTGATCTTCAGACCTGGAGGAGG
AGATATGAGGGACAATTGGAGAAGTGAATTATATAAATATAAAGTAGTAAAAATTGAACCATTAGGAGTA
GCACCCACCAAGGCAAAGAGAAGAGTGGTGCAGAGAGAAAAAAGAGCAGTGGGAATAGGAGCTTTGTTCC
TTGGGTTCTTGGGAGCAGCAGGAAGCACTATGGGCGCAGCGTCAATGACGCTGACGGTACAGGCCAGACA
ATTATTGTCTGGTATAGTGCAGCAGCAGAACAATTTGCTGAGGGCTATTGAGGCGCAACAGCATCTGTTG
CAACTCACAGTCTGGGGCATCAAGCAGCTCCAGGCAAGAATCCTGGCTGTGGAAAGATACCTAAAGGATC
AACAGCTCCTGGGGATTTGGGGTTGCTCTGGAAAACTCATTTGCACCACTGCTGTGCCTTGGAATGCTAG
TTGGAGTAATAAATCTCTGGAACAGATTTGGAATCACACGACCTGGATGGAGTGGGACAGAGAAATTAAC
AATTACACAAGCTTAATACACTCCTTAATTGAAGAATCGCAAAACCAGCAAGAAAAGAATGAACAAGAAT
TATTGGAATTAGATAAATGGGCAAGTTTGTGGAATTGGTTTAACATAACAAATTGGCTGTGGTATATAAA
ATTATTCATAATGATAGTAGGAGGCTTGGTAGGTTTAAGAATAGTTTTTGCTGTACTTTCTATAGTGAAT
AGAGTTAGGCAGGGATATTCACCATTATCGTTTCAGACCCACCTCCCAACCCCGAGGGGACCCGACAGGC
CCGAAGGAATAGAAGAAGAAGGTGGAGAGAGAGACAGAGACAGATCCATTCGATTA
Features (pLannotate 1.2.2; 29 found; start..end, strand, type, name):
     12..32      -  misc_feature   MCS (fragment): pBluescript multiple cloning site
     42..345     +  enhancer       CMV enhancer: human cytomegalovirus immediate early enhancer
    346..549     +  promoter       CMV promoter: human cytomegalovirus (CMV) immediate early promoter
    626..788     +  misc_feature   QBI SP163: strong translational enhancer derived from the 5' UTR of the mouse VEGF gene
    822..2342    +  CDS            SLC2A6: GTR6_HUMAN - Also known as GLUT6 From Homo sapiens (Human).
   2402..2731    +  promoter       SV40 promoter: SV40 enhancer and early promoter
   2779..2826    +  promoter       EM7 promoter: synthetic bacterial promoter&nbsp
   2845..3243    +  CDS            BSD: blasticidin S deaminase; Aspergillus terreus BSD; confers resistance to blasticidin
   3260..3328    +  CDS            nef (fragment): NEF_HV1Z2 - Experimental evidence at protein level: Swiss-Prot protein existence level 1. Extracellular Nef protein targets CD4(+) T-lymphocytes for apoptosis by interacting with CXCR4 surface receptors. From Human immunodeficiency virus type 1 group M subtype D (isolate Z2/CDC-Z34) (HIV-1).
   3330..3563    +  LTR            3' LTR (ΔU3): self-inactivating 3' long terminal repeat (LTR) from HIV-1
   3635..3756    +  polyA_signal   SV40 poly(A) signal: SV40 polyadenylation signal
   3796..3931    +  rep_origin     SV40 ori: SV40 origin of replication
   3952..3970    -  promoter       T7 promoter: promoter for bacteriophage T7 RNA polymerase
   3978..4133    +  CDS            lacZα (fragment): LacZα fragment of β-galactosidase; lacZ fragment
   4138..4566    +  rep_origin     f1 ori (sequence partly withheld): f1 bacteriophage origin of replication; arrow indicates direction of (+) strand synthesis
   4619..4723    +  promoter       AmpR promoter: bla
   4724..5584    +  CDS            AmpR: β-lactamase; bla; confers resistance to ampicillin, carbenicillin, and related antibiotics
   5755..6343    +  rep_origin     ori: high-copy-number ColE1/pMB1/pBR322/pUC origin of replication
   6526..6618    +  CDS            lacI (fragment): lac repressor; lacI; The lac repressor binds to the lac operator to inhibit transcription in E. coli. This inhibition can be relieved by adding lactose or isopropyl-β-D-thiogalactopyranoside (IPTG).
   6631..6652    +  protein_bind   CAP binding site: CAP binding activates transcription in the presence of cAMP. E. coli catabolite activator protein
   6667..6697    +  promoter       lac promoter: promoter for the E. coli lac operon
   6705..6721    +  protein_bind   lac operator: The lac repressor binds to the lac operator to inhibit transcription in E. coli. This inhibition can be relieved by adding lactose or isopropyl-β-D-thiogalactopyranoside (IPTG). lac repressor encoded by lacI
   6766..6784    +  promoter       T3 promoter: promoter for bacteriophage T3 RNA polymerase
   6812..7038    +  promoter       RSV promoter: Rous sarcoma virus enhancer/promoter
   7039..7219    +  LTR            5' LTR (truncated): truncated 5' long terminal repeat (LTR) from HIV-1
   7266..7391    +  misc_feature   HIV-1 Ψ: packaging signal of human immunodeficiency virus type 1
   7375..7738    +  CDS            HIV-1 gag (fragment): gag protein from human immunodeficiency virus 1; gag
   7884..8117    +  misc_feature   RRE: The Rev response element (RRE) of HIV-1 allows for Rev-dependent mRNA export from the nucleus to the cytoplasm.
   8494..11      +  CDS            Rev (fragment) (across the origin): human immunodeficiency virus 1 (HIV-1) Rev protein; rev; enhances nuclear export of unspliced and incompletely spliced viral mRNAs
