[The description below was written by a language model from this plasmid's Addgene catalogue record and pLannotate feature annotations shown in this document.]
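Description:
pLenti6MQBI163 GLUT6 is an 8,583 nt third-generation-style, self-inactivating HIV-1 lentiviral transfer plasmid for expressing human GLUT6 (SLC2A6), a facilitative glucose transporter family member, in mammalian cells. It is maintained in E. coli through a high-copy ColE1/pUC-type origin and an ampicillin resistance gene (β-lactamase). An f1 origin and remnants of a pBluescript-type backbone (lac promoter/operator, lacZα fragment, T3 and T7 promoters) are also present. The record lists a recombination-deficient strain as the bacterial host, as is usual for plasmids carrying repeated LTR sequences.

The viral genome is transcribed from a chimeric RSV promoter fused to a truncated 5′ LTR, which makes genomic RNA production Tat-independent. It is followed by the Ψ packaging signal with adjoining gag fragment and the Rev response element for Rev-dependent nuclear export. No cPPT or WPRE was annotated. Downstream, the CMV immediate-early enhancer/promoter drives the SLC2A6 coding sequence, preceded by QBI SP163, a translational enhancer derived from the mouse VEGF 5′ UTR that is intended to boost protein output. No epitope tag or reporter is annotated on the insert, and the cloning sites used are not recorded. A second cassette places the blasticidin S deaminase gene under tandem SV40 early and bacterial EM7 promoters, allowing blasticidin selection of transduced or transfected cells. The genome ends in a ΔU3 3′ LTR, which inactivates the LTR promoter after integration. An SV40 polyadenylation signal and SV40 origin follow it.

With separately supplied packaging and envelope functions, the plasmid can generate replication-incompetent virus for stable GLUT6 overexpression, and it could also be transfected directly.
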