Addgene plasmid #194142: pLenti6MQBI163 GLUT6
Purpose: Expresses GLUT6 protein in mammalian cells
Depositing lab: Jun Liu. Depositing organization: Johns Hopkins University and School of Medicine.
Backbone
  Vector backbone: pLenti6MQBI163
  Vector type: Mammalian Expression, Lentiviral
Growth in bacteria
  Bacterial resistance: Ampicillin, 100 μg/mL
  Growth temperature: 30°C
  Growth strain: NEB Stable
  Copy number: High Copy
Gene/Insert
  Gene/Insert name: SLC2A6
  Species: H. sapiens (human)
  Entrez Gene: SLC2A6 (a.k.a. GLUT6, GLUT9, HSA011372)
  Cloning method: Restriction Enzyme; 5′ cloning site unknown (unknown if destroyed); 3′ cloning site unknown (unknown if destroyed)
  Sequencing primers: 5′ unknown
Terms and licenses: Academic/Nonprofit Terms; Industry Terms: Not Available to Industry
How to cite: pLenti6MQBI163 GLUT6 was a gift from Jun Liu (Addgene plasmid # 194142 ; http://n2t.net/addgene:194142 ; RRID:Addgene_194142)
